Addgene plasmid #220150: CpxR-GFP
Purpose: To track the natural CpxR promoter's transcriptional dynamics
Depositing lab: Andre Sanches Ribeiro. Depositing organization: Tampere University. Publication: A library of reporters of the global regulators of gene expression in Escherichia coli. Dash S, Jagadeesan R, Baptista ISC, Chauhan V, Kandavalli V, Oliveira SMD, Ribeiro AS. mSystems. 2024 Jun 18;9(6):e0006524. doi: 10.1128/msystems.00065-24. Epub 2024 Apr 30. PubMed 38687030.
Backbone
  Vector backbone: pBAC (Addgene Plasmid #13423)
  Vector type: Bacterial Expression
Growth in bacteria
  Bacterial resistance: Chloramphenicol, 25 μg/mL
  Growth temperature: 37°C
  Growth strain: DH5alpha
  Copy number: Low Copy
Gene/Insert
  Gene/Insert name: CpxR promoter only
  Species: Escherichia coli MG1655 K-12
  Cloning method: Gene Synthesis
Terms and licenses: Academic/Nonprofit Terms; Industry Terms: Not Available to Industry
Depositor comments: Please visit https://www.biorxiv.org/content/10.1101/2023.11.28.568972v1 for bioRxiv preprint.
How to cite: CpxR-GFP was a gift from Andre Sanches Ribeiro (Addgene plasmid # 220150 ; http://n2t.net/addgene:220150 ; RRID:Addgene_220150)
