[The description below was written by a language model from this plasmid's Addgene catalogue record and pLannotate feature annotations shown in this document.]
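Description:
CpxR-GFP is a low-copy bacterial reporter plasmid of about 7.6 kb, built on a pBAC backbone derived from the E. coli F plasmid and designed to follow the transcriptional dynamics of the native cpxR promoter. The backbone carries the F-plasmid maintenance machinery: the ori2 (oriS) origin with its initiator protein RepE and the incC incompatibility region, an annotated oriV element, and the sopA/sopB partitioning genes together with a fragment of the centromere-like sopC site. Together these hold the plasmid at a low, stably inherited copy number, so that reporter output is closer to that of a chromosomal gene than it would be from a multicopy vector. A partial resD resolvase sequence is also present. Selection is by chloramphenicol, through the cat gene driven by its own promoter.

The insert is recorded as the CpxR promoter alone, taken from E. coli K-12 MG1655 and made by gene synthesis. The automated feature table does not annotate this promoter, but an unannotated stretch lies just upstream of the single fluorescent protein coding sequence, which is the expected position. The annotation tool labelled that open reading frame hfriFP, whereas the plasmid name indicates GFP, so the exact reporter variant cannot be confirmed from the record. The reporter region is flanked by an rrnB T1 terminator upstream and a lambda t0 terminator downstream, which should limit read-through transcription between the cassette and neighbouring backbone sequences. A short tet promoter fragment follows t0 and is probably a cloning remnant. The plasmid belongs to a library of reporters for global regulators of gene expression in E. coli, in which fluorescence serves as a readout of promoter activity in living cells.
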