Features (pLannotate 1.2.2; 14 found; start..end, strand, type, name):
    210..1178    +  CDS            sopB: SOPB_ECOLI - Also known as B. Experimental evidence at protein level: Swiss-Prot protein existence level 1. Control of plasmid partitioning; required to recognize the cis-acting. Binds specifically with the DNA segment containing the sopC region. SopB is trans-acting. From Escherichia coli (strain K12).
   1254..1277    +  misc_feature   sopC (fragment): sopC; centromere-like partitioning region of the bacterial F plasmid
   1339..1425    -  terminator     rrnB T1 terminator: Escherichia coli rrnB; transcription terminator T1 from the E. coli rrnB gene
   1673..2386    +  CDS            hfriFP: hfriFP is a fluorescent protein published in 2013, derived from Herbaspirillum frisingense.
   2449..2543    +  terminator     lambda t0 terminator: transcription terminator from phage lambda
   2576..2593    +  promoter       tet promoter (fragment): E. coli promoter for tetracycline efflux protein gene
   2681..3337    -  CDS            cat: CAT_ECOLX - Experimental evidence at protein level: Swiss-Prot protein existence level 1. This enzyme is an effector of chloramphenicol resistance in bacteria. From Escherichia coli. This protein is used as a marker in many commonly used cloning vectors, such as pACYC184.
   3338..3440    -  promoter       cat promoter: promoter of the E. coli cat gene encoding chloramphenicol acetyltransferase
   3556..3900    +  CDS            resD (fragment): REDF_ECOLI - Also known as D. Protein inferred from homology: Swiss-Prot protein existence level 3. Acts as a repressor of transcription and as a site-specific resolvase that cleaves at the RfsF site. From Escherichia coli (strain K12).
   4298..4912    +  rep_origin     oriV: origin of replication for the bacterial F plasmid
   4988..5207    +  rep_origin     ori2: secondary origin of replication for the bacterial F plasmid; also known as oriS
   5298..6053    +  CDS            repE: replication initiation protein for the bacterial F plasmid; repE
   6056..6306    +  misc_feature   incC: incC; incompatibility region of the bacterial F plasmid
   6632..210     +  CDS            sopA (across the origin): partitioning protein for the bacterial F plasmid; sopA
>Addgene plasmid #220150 | CpxR-GFP | addgene full sequence | sequence record 441279 | Addgene NGS Result
CGGGATGCCTGGGGAAGCATGGTTCTAAAAAATGTTGTACGTGAAACGGATGAAGTTGGTAAAGGTCAGA
TCCGGATGAGAACTGTTTTTGAACAGGCCATTGATCAACGCTCTTCAACTGGTGCCTGGAGAAATGCTCT
TTCTATTTGGGAACCTGTCTGCAATGAAATTTTCGATCGTCTGATTAAACCACGCTGGGAGATTAGATAA
TGAAGCGTGCGCCTGTTATTCCAAAACATACGCTCAATACTCAACCGGTTGAAGATACTTCGTTATCGAC
ACCAGCTGCCCCGATGGTGGATTCGTTAATTGCGCGCGTAGGAGTAATGGCTCGCGGTAATGCCATTACT
TTGCCTGTATGTGGTCGGGATGTGAAGTTTACTCTTGAAGTGCTCCGGGGTGATAGTGTTGAGAAGACCT
CTCGGGTATGGTCAGGTAATGAACGTGACCAGGAGCTGCTTACTGAGGACGCACTGGATGATCTCATCCC
TTCTTTTCTACTGACTGGTCAACAGACACCGGCGTTCGGTCGAAGAGTATCTGGTGTCATAGAAATTGCC
GATGGGAGTCGCCGTCGTAAAGCTGCTGCACTTACCGAAAGTGATTATCGTGTTCTGGTTGGCGAGCTGG
ATGATGAGCAGATGGCTGCATTATCCAGATTGGGTAACGATTATCGCCCAACAAGTGCTTATGAACGTGG
TCAGCGTTATGCAAGCCGATTGCAGAATGAATTTGCTGGAAATATTTCTGCGCTGGCTGATGCGGAAAAT
ATTTCACGTAAGATTATTACCCGCTGTATCAACACCGCCAAATTGCCTAAATCAGTTGTTGCTCTTTTTT
CTCACCCCGGTGAACTATCTGCCCGGTCAGGTGATGCACTTCAAAAAGCCTTTACAGATAAAGAGGAATT
ACTTAAGCAGCAGGCATCTAACCTTCATGAGCAGAAAAAAGCTGGGGTGATATTTGAAGCTGAAGAAGTT
ATCACTCTTTTAACTTCTGTGCTTAAAACGTCATCTGCATCAAGAACTAGTTTAAGCTCACGACATCAGT
TTGCTCCTGGAGCGACAGTATTGTATAAGGGCGATAAAATGGTGCTTAACCTGGACAGGTCCCGTGTTCC
AACTGAGTGTATAGAGAAAATTGAGGCCATTCTTAAGGAACTTGAAAAGCCAGCACCCTGATGCGACCAC
GTTTTAGTCTACGTTTATCTGTCTTTACTTAATGTCCTTTGTTACAGGCCAGAAAGCATAACTGGCCTGA
ATATTCTCTCTGGGCCCCACTTCTTTGAGTGAGCTGATACCGCTCGCCGCAGCCGAACGCCTAAGTCTAG
GGCGGCGGATTTGTCCTACTCAGGAGAGCGTTCACCGACAAACAACAGATAAAACGAAAGGCCCAGTCTT
TCGACTGAGCCTTTCGTTTTATTTGATGCCACGCGTTGGATTAATATTGATTCTCTCGAGACGGTCCCTA
GGCATTTGCTCCCAAAATCTTTCTGTCGCGATTCAACGATAGAGAGTTTACGATTCAGGCTGCAAACATG
CGTCAGGGGGTGTAAAACAACGTAAAGTCATGGATTAGCGACGTCTGATGACGTAATTTCTGCCTCGGAG
GTATTTAAACAATGAATAAAATCATGCCAGTTGTAGATGACACTAAATTAAGGAGGTATAATATGCGTAA
AGGAGAAGAACTTTTCACTGGAGTTGTCCCAATTCTTGTTGAATTAGATGGTGATGTTAATGGGCACAAA
TTTTCTGTCAGTGGAGAGGGTGAAGGTGATGCAACATACGGAAAACTTACCCTTAAATTTATTTGCACTA
CTGGAAAACTACCTGTTCCGTGGCCAACACTTGTCACTACTTTCGGTTATGGTGTTCAATGCTTTGCGAG
ATACCCAGATCACATGAAACAGCATGACTTTTTCAAGAGTGCCATGCCCGAAGGTTACGTACAGGAAAGA
ACTATATTTTTCAAAGATGACGGGAACTACAAGACACGTGCTGAAGTCAAGTTTGAAGGTGATACCCTTG
TTAATAGAATCGAGTTAAAAGGTATTGATTTTAAAGAAGATGGAAACATTCTTGGACACAAATTGGAATA
CAACTATAACTCACACAATGTATACATCATGGCAGACAAACAAAAGAATGGAATCAAAGTTAACTTCAAA
ATTAGACACAACATTGAAGATGGAAGCGTTCAACTAGCAGACCATTATCAACAAAATACTCCGATTGGCG
ATGGCCCTGTCCTTTTACCAGACAACCATTACCTGTCCACACAATCTGCCCTTTCGAAAGATCCCAACGA
AAAGAGAGACCACATGGTCCTTCTTGAGTTTGTAACCGCTGCTGGGATTACACATGGCATGGATGAACTA
TACAAATAACAGCTGGGTATCGAATTCAAGTGACTGCAGAACAGTAGTACTTGCACAGACGTCGCTTGGA
CTCCTGTTGATAGATCCAGTAATGACCTCAGAACTCCATCTGGATTTGTTCAGAACGCTCGGTTGCCGCC
GGGCGTTTTTTATTGGTGAGAATCCAAGCATACTCGTCGAGACCAATTCTCATGTTTGACAGCTTATCAT
CGAATTTCTGCCATTCATCCGCTTATTATCACTTATTCAGGCGTAGCAACCAGGCGTTTAAGGGCACCAA
TAACTGCCTTAAAAAAATTACGCCCCGCCCTGCCACTCATCGCAGTACTGTTGTAATTCATTAAGCATTC
TGCCGACATGGAAGCCATCACAAACGGCATGATGAACCTGAATCGCCAGCGGCATCAGCACCTTGTCGCC
TTGCGTATAATATTTGCCCATCGTGAAAACGGGGGCGAAGAAGTTGTCCATATTGGCCACGTTTAAATCA
AAACTGGTGAAACTCACCCAGGGATTGGCTGAGACGAAAAACATATTCTCAATAAACCCTTTAGGGAAAT
AGGCCAGGTTTTCACCGTAACACGCCACATCTTGCGAATATATGTGTAGAAACTGCCGGAAATCGTCGTG
GTATTCACTCCAGAGCGATGAAAACGTTTCAGTTTGCTCATGGAAAACGGTGTAACAAGGGTGAACACTA
TCCCATATCACCAGCTCACCGTCTTTCATTGCCATACGAAATTCCGGATGAGCATTCATCAGGCGGGCAA
GAATGTGAATAAAGGCCGGATAAAACTTGTGCTTATTTTTCTTTACGGTCTTTAAAAAGGCCGTAATATC
CAGCTGAACGGTCTGGTTATAGGTACATTGAGCAACTGACTGAAATGCCTCAAAATGTTCTTTACGATGC
CATTGGGATATATCAACGGTGGTATATCCAGTGATTTTTTTCTCCATTTTAGCTTCCTTAGCTCCTGAAA
ATCTCGATAACTCAAAAAATACGCCCGGTAGTGATCTTATTTCATTATGGTGAAAGTTGGAACCTCTTAC
GTGCCGATCAACGTCTCATTTTCGCCAAAAGTTGGCCCAGGGCTTCCCGGTATCAACAGGGACACCAGGA
TTTATTTATTCTGCGAAGTGATCTTCCGTCACAGGTATTTATTCGCGATAAGCTCATGGAGCGGCGTAAC
CGTCGCACAGGAAGGACAGAGAAAGCGCGGATCTGGGAAGTGACGGACAGAACGGTCAGGACCTGGATTG
GGGAGGCGGTTGCCGCCGCTGCTGCTGACGGTGTGACGTTCTCTGTTCCGGTCACACCACATACGTTCCG
CCATTCCTATGCGATGCACATGCTGTATGCCGGTATACCGCTGAAAGTTCTGCAAAGCCTGATGGGACAT
AAGTCCATCAGTTCAACGGAAGTCTACACGAAGGTTTTTGCGCTGGATGTGGCTGCCCGGCACCGGGTGC
AGTTTGCGATGCCGGAGTCTGATGCGGTTGCGATGCTGAAACAATTATCCTGAGAATAAATGCCTTGGCC
TTTATATGGAAATGTGGAACTGAGTGGATATGCTGTTTTTGTCTGTTAAACAGAGAAGCTGGCTGTTATC
CACTGAGAAGCGAACGAAACAGTCGGGAAAATCTCCCATTATCGTAGAGATCCGCATTATTAATCTCAGG
AGCCTGTGTAGCGTTTATAGGAAGTAGTGTTCTGTCATGATGCCAGCAAGCGGTAACGAAAACGATTTGA
ATATGCCTTCAGGAACAATAGAAATCTTCGTGCGGTGTTACGTTGAAGTGGAGCGGATTATGTCAGCAAT
GGACAGAACAACCTAATGAACACAGAACCATGATGTGGTCTGTCCTTTTACAGCCAGTAGTGCTCGCCGC
AGTCGAGCGACAGGGCGAAGCCCTCGGCTGGTTGCCCTCGCCGCTGGGCTGGCGGCCGTCTATGGCCCTG
CAAACGCGCCAGAAACGCCGTCGAAGCCGTGTGCGAGACACCGCGGCCGGCCGCCGGCGTTGTGGATACC
TCGCGGAAAACTTGGCCCTCACTGACAGATGAGGGGCGGACGTTGACACTTGAGGGGCCGACTCACCCGG
CGCGGCGTTGACAGATGAGGGGCAGGCTCGATTTCGGCCGGCGACGTGGAGCTGGCCAGCCTCGCAAATC
GGCGAAAACGCCTGATTTTACGCGAGTTTCCCACAGATGATGTGGACAAGCCTGGGGATAAGTGCCCTGC
GGTATTGACACTTGAGGGGCGCGACTACTGACAGATGAGGGGCGCGATCCTTGACACTTGAGGGGCAGAG
TGCTGACAGATGAGGGGCGCACCTATTGACATTTGAGGGGCTGTCCACAGGCAGAAAATCCAGCATTTGC
AAGGGTTTCCGCCCGTTTTTCGGCCACCGCTAACCTGTCTTTTAACCTGCTTTTAAACCAATATTTATAA
ACCTTGTTTTTAACCAGGGCTGCGCCCTGTGCGCGTGACCGCGCACGCCGAAGGGGGGTGCCCCCCCTTC
TCGAACCCTCCCGGTCGAGTGAGCGAGGAAGCACCAGGGAACAGCACTTATATATTCTGCTTACACACGA
TGCCTGAAAAAACTTCCCTTGGGGTTATCCACTTATCCACGGGGATATTTTTATAATTATTTTTTTTATA
GTTTTTAGATCTTCTTTTTTAGAGCGCCTTGTAGGCCTTTATCCATGCTGGTTCTAGAGAAGGTGTTGTG
ACAAATTGCCCTTTCAGTGTGACAAATCACCCTCAAATGACAGTCCTGTCTGTGACAAATTGCCCTTAAC
CCTGTGACAAATTGCCCTCAGAAGAAGCTGTTTTTTCACAAAGTTATCCCTGCTTATTGACTCTTTTTTA
TTTAGTGTGACAATCTAAAAACTTGTCACACTTCACATGGATCTGTCATGGCGGAAACAGCGGTTATCAA
TCACAAGAAACGTAAAAATAGCCCGCGAATCGTCCAGTCAAACGACCTCACTGAGGCGGCATATAGTCTC
TCCCGGGATCAAAAACGTATGCTGTATCTGTTCGTTGACCAGATCAGAAAATCTGATGGCACCCTACAGG
AACATGACGGTATCTGCGAGATCCATGTTGCTAAATATGCTGAAATATTCGGATTGACCTCTGCGGAAGC
CAGTAAGGATATACGGCAGGCATTGAAGAGTTTCGCGGGGAAGGAAGTGGTTTTTTATCGCCCTGAAGAG
GATGCCGGCGATGAAAAAGGCTATGAATCTTTTCCTTGGTTTATCAAACGTGCGCACAGTCCATCCAGAG
GGCTTTACAGTGTACATATCAACCCATATCTCATTCCCTTCTTTATCGGGTTACAGAACCGGTTTACGCA
GTTTCGGCTTAGTGAAACAAAAGAAATCACCAATCCGTATGCCATGCGTTTATACGAATCCCTGTGTCAG
TATCGTAAGCCGGATGGCTCAGGCATCGTCTCTCTGAAAATCGACTGGATCATAGAGCGTTACCAGCTGC
CTCAAAGTTACCAGCGTATGCCTGACTTCCGCCGCCGCTTCCTGCAGGTCTGTGTTAATGAGATCAACAG
CAGAACTCCAATGCGCCTCTCATACATTGAGAAAAAGAAAGGCCGCCAGACGACTCATATCGTATTTTCC
TTCCGCGATATCACTTCCATGACGACAGGATAGTCTGAGGGTTATCTGTCACAGATTTGAGGGTGGTTCG
TCACATTTGTTCTGACCTACTGAGGGTAATTTGTCACAGTTTTGCTGTTTCCTTCAGCCTGCATGGATTT
TCTCATACTTTTTGAACTGTAATTTTTAAGGAAGCCAAATTTGAGGGCAGTTTGTCACAGTTGATTTCCT
TCTCTTTCCCTTCGTCATGTGACTTGATATCGGGGGTTAGTTCGTCATCATTGATGAGGGTTGATTATCA
CAGTTTATTACTCTGAATTGGCTATCCGCGTGTGTACCTCTACCTGGAGTTTTTCCCACGGTGGATATTT
CTTCTTGCGCTGAGCGTAAGAGCTATCTGACAGAACAGTTCTTCTTTGCTTCCTCGCCAGTTCGCTCGCT
ATGCTCGGTTACACGGCTGCGGCGAGCGCTAGTGATAATAAGTGACTGAGGTATGTGCTCTTCTTATCTC
CTTTTGTAGTGTTGCTCTTATTTTAAACAACTTTGCGGTTTTTTGATGACTTTGCGATTTTGTTGTTGCT
TTGCAGTAAATTGCAAGATTTAATAAAAAAACGCAAAGCAATGATTAAAGGATGTTCAGAATGAAACTCA
TGGAAACACTTAACCAGTGCATAAACGCTGGTCATGAAATGACGAAGGCTATCGCCATTGCACAGTTTAA
TGATGACAGCCCGGAAGCGAGGAAAATAACCCGGCGCTGGAGAATAGGTGAAGCAGCGGATTTAGTTGGG
GTTTCTTCTCAGGCTATCAGAGATGCCGAGAAAGCAGGGCGACTACCGCACCCGGATATGGAAATTCGAG
GACGGGTTGAGCAACGTGTTGGTTATACAATTGAACAAATTAATCATATGCGTGATGTGTTTGGTACGCG
ATTGCGACGTGCTGAAGACGTATTTCCACCGGTGATCGGGGTTGCTGCCCATAAAGGTGGCGTTTACAAA
ACCTCAGTTTCTGTTCATCTTGCTCAGGATCTGGCTCTGAAGGGGCTACGTGTTTTGCTCGTGGAAGGTA
ACGACCCCCAGGGAACAGCCTCAATGTATCACGGATGGGTACCAGATCTTCATATTCATGCAGAAGACAC
TCTCCTGCCTTTCTATCTTGGGGAAAAGGACGATGTCACTTATGCAATAAAGCCCACTTGCTGGCCGGGG
CTTGACATTATTCCTTCCTGTCTGGCTCTGCACCGTATTGAAACTGAGTTAATGGGCAAATTTGATGAAG
GTAAACTGCCCACCGATCCACACCTGATGCTCCGACTGGCCATTGAAACTGTTGCTCATGACTATGATGT
CATAGTTATTGACAGCGCGCCTAACCTGGGTATCGGCACGATTAATGTCGTATGTGCTGCTGATGTGCTG
ATTGTTCCCACGCCTGCTGAGTTGTTTGACTACACCTCCGCACTGCAGTTTTTCGATATGCTTCGTGATC
TGCTCAAGAACGTTGATCTTAAAGGGTTCGAGCCTGATGTACGTATTTTGCTTACCAAATACAGCAATAG
TAATGGCTCTCAGTCCCCGTGGATGGAGGAGCAAATT
